Addgene plasmid #142847: TFORF1767
Purpose: Lentiviral vector for overexpressing transcription factor ORFs with unique 24-bp barcodes. Barcodes facilitate identification of transcription factors in pooled screens.
Depositing lab: Feng Zhang. Depositing organization: Broad Institute. Publication: A transcription factor atlas of directed differentiation. Joung J, Ma S, Tay T, Geiger-Schuller KR, Kirchgatterer PC, Verdine VK, Guo B, Arias-Garcia MA, Allen WE, Singh A, Kuksenko O, Abudayyeh OO, Gootenberg JS, Fu Z, Macrae RK, Buenrostro JD, Regev A, Zhang F. Cell. 2023 Jan 5;186(1):209-229.e26. doi: 10.1016/j.cell.2022.11.026. PubMed 36608654.
Backbone
  Vector backbone: pLX_TRC317
  Backbone manufacturer: Broad Institute Genetic Perturbation Platform
  Backbone size w/o insert (bp): 8264
  Vector type: Mammalian Expression, Lentiviral
  Selectable markers: Puromycin
Growth in bacteria
  Bacterial resistance: Ampicillin, 100 μg/mL
  Growth temperature: 37°C
  Growth strain: NEB Stable
  Copy number: High Copy
Gene/Insert
  Gene/Insert name: ZNF22
  Species: H. sapiens (human)
  Insert size (bp): 776
  Entrez Gene: ZNF22 (a.k.a. KOX15, HKR-T1, ZNF422, Zfp422)
  Promoter: EF1a
  Cloning method: Unknown
  Sequencing primers: 5′ GGGTGGAGACTGAAGTTAGGCCAG; 3′ CACATAGCGTAAAAGGAGCAACATAG
Terms and licenses: Academic/Nonprofit Terms; Industry Terms: Not Available to Industry
Depositor comments: NM_006963,ENST00000298299 . The transcription factor ORF portion of this plasmid was synthesized by Genewiz. Please test multiple small colonies in case of plasmid recombination. To make this collection available in a timely manner, a portion of this collection was not fully sequenced by Addgene. If an Addgene verified full plasmid sequence is not available, please contact us prior to placing an order to request the full sequence.
How to cite: TFORF1767 was a gift from Feng Zhang (Addgene plasmid # 142847 ; http://n2t.net/addgene:142847 ; RRID:Addgene_142847)
