[The description below was written by a language model from this plasmid's Addgene catalogue record and pLannotate feature annotations shown in this document.]
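Description:
TFORF1767 is a lentiviral mammalian expression plasmid built on the pLX_TRC317 backbone that carries the human zinc-finger transcription factor ZNF22 (also known as KOX15 or ZNF422). It belongs to a barcoded transcription factor ORF collection. In bacteria it is propagated through a high-copy ColE1/pUC-type origin with ampicillin selection from the β-lactamase gene. The backbone also contains an f1 origin and remnants of a lac/lacZα cloning region flanked by T7 and T3 promoters. The depositor notes that the plasmid can recombine, as is common for LTR-containing vectors, and that the ORF portion was synthesized commercially.

The transfer cassette has a third-generation, self-inactivating layout. An RSV promoter fused to a truncated HIV-1 5' LTR drives genomic RNA production in packaging cells. It is followed by the Ψ packaging signal with a partial gag sequence, the Rev response element for Rev-dependent nuclear export, a cPPT/CTS element that aids nuclear import, and a ΔU3 3' LTR that leaves the integrated provirus without LTR promoter activity. Inside the provirus, an SV40 early promoter/origin region expresses puromycin N-acetyltransferase for selecting transduced cells. A separate EF-1α promoter drives constitutive expression of the ZNF22 coding sequence, and a downstream WPRE enhances transcript stability and expression.

According to the record, each construct in the collection carries a unique 24-bp barcode, which lets the overexpressed factor be identified in pooled screens. The barcode is not annotated in the feature table. It may lie in the short region between the ORF and the WPRE, where only a small U6-like fragment is called, but the record does not confirm this. The collection was used for pooled overexpression screens of transcription factors that direct cell differentiation.
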