Features (pLannotate 1.2.2; 31 found; start..end, strand, type, name):
      5..231     +  promoter       RSV promoter: Rous sarcoma virus enhancer/promoter
    232..412     +  LTR            5' LTR (truncated): truncated 5' long terminal repeat (LTR) from HIV-1
    459..584     +  misc_feature   HIV-1 Ψ: packaging signal of human immunodeficiency virus type 1
    568..931     +  CDS            HIV-1 gag (fragment): gag protein from human immunodeficiency virus 1; gag
   1077..1310    +  misc_feature   RRE: The Rev response element (RRE) of HIV-1 allows for Rev-dependent mRNA export from the nucleus to the cytoplasm.
   1687..1713    +  CDS            Rev (fragment): human immunodeficiency virus 1 (HIV-1) Rev protein; rev; enhances nuclear export of unspliced and incompletely spliced viral mRNAs
   1720..1743    +  promoter       SV40 promoter (fragment): SV40 early promoter
   1744..1815    +  promoter       SV40 promoter (fragment): SV40 enhancer and early promoter
   1839..1974    +  rep_origin     SV40 ori: SV40 origin of replication
   2020..2616    +  CDS            PuroR (fragment): puromycin N-acetyltransferase; pac from Streptomyces; confers resistance to puromycin
   2665..2782    +  misc_feature   cPPT/CTS: central polypurine tract and central termination sequence of HIV-1
   2847..2913    +  CDS            small t antigen (fragment): SV40 (simian virus 40) small t antigen
   2920..4098    +  promoter       EF-1α promoter: strong constitutive promoter for human elongation factor EF-1α
   4115..4786    +  CDS            ZNF22: ZNF22_HUMAN - Also known as KOX15, KROX26. Experimental evidence at protein level: Swiss-Prot protein existence level 1. Binds DNA through the consensus sequence 5'-CAATG-3'. May be involved in transcriptional regulation and may play a role in tooth formation (By similarity). From Homo sapiens (Human).
   4802..4855    +  promoter       U6 promoter (fragment): RNA polymerase III promoter for human U6 snRNA
   4897..5485    +  misc_feature   WPRE: woodchuck hepatitis virus posttranscriptional regulatory element
   5536..5555    +  misc_feature   cPPT/CTS (fragment): central polypurine tract and central termination sequence of HIV-1
   5557..5790    +  LTR            3' LTR (ΔU3): self-inactivating 3' long terminal repeat (LTR) from HIV-1
   5868..5989    +  polyA_signal   SV40 poly(A) signal: SV40 polyadenylation signal
   6029..6164    +  rep_origin     SV40 ori: SV40 origin of replication
   6185..6203    -  promoter       T7 promoter: promoter for bacteriophage T7 RNA polymerase
   6211..6366    +  CDS            lacZα (fragment): LacZα fragment of β-galactosidase; lacZ fragment
   6371..6799    +  rep_origin     f1 ori (sequence partly withheld): f1 bacteriophage origin of replication; arrow indicates direction of (+) strand synthesis
   6852..6956    +  promoter       AmpR promoter: bla
   6957..7817    +  CDS            AmpR: β-lactamase; bla; confers resistance to ampicillin, carbenicillin, and related antibiotics
   7988..8576    +  rep_origin     ori: high-copy-number ColE1/pMB1/pBR322/pUC origin of replication
   8759..8851    +  CDS            lacI (fragment): lac repressor; lacI; The lac repressor binds to the lac operator to inhibit transcription in E. coli. This inhibition can be relieved by adding lactose or isopropyl-β-D-thiogalactopyranoside (IPTG).
   8864..8885    +  protein_bind   CAP binding site: CAP binding activates transcription in the presence of cAMP. E. coli catabolite activator protein
   8900..8930    +  promoter       lac promoter: promoter for the E. coli lac operon
   8938..8954    +  protein_bind   lac operator: The lac repressor binds to the lac operator to inhibit transcription in E. coli. This inhibition can be relieved by adding lactose or isopropyl-β-D-thiogalactopyranoside (IPTG). lac repressor encoded by lacI
   8999..9017    +  promoter       T3 promoter: promoter for bacteriophage T3 RNA polymerase
>Addgene plasmid #142847 | TFORF1767 | addgene full sequence | sequence record 396037 | Addgene NGS Result
TTAATGTAGTCTTATGCAATACTCTTGTAGTCTTGCAACATGGTAACGATGAGTTAGCAACATGCCTTAC
AAGGAGAGAAAAAGCACCGTGCATGCCGATTGGTGGAAGTAAGGTGGTACGATCGTGCCTTATTAGGAAG
GCAACAGACGGGTCTGACATGGATTGGACGAACCACTGAATTGCCGCATTGCAGAGATATTGTATTTAAG
TGCCTAGCTCGATACATAAACGGGTCTCTCTGGTTAGACCAGATCTGAGCCTGGGAGCTCTCTGGCTAAC
TAGGGAACCCACTGCTTAAGCCTCAATAAAGCTTGCCTTGAGTGCTTCAAGTAGTGTGTGCCCGTCTGTT
GTGTGACTCTGGTAACTAGAGATCCCTCAGACCCTTTTAGTCAGTGTGGAAAATCTCTAGCAGTGGCGCC
CGAACAGGGACTTGAAAGCGAAAGGGAAACCAGAGGAGCTCTCTCGACGCAGGACTCGGCTTGCTGAAGC
GCGCACGGCAAGAGGCGAGGGGCGGCGACTGGTGAGTACGCCAAAAATTTTGACTAGCGGAGGCTAGAAG
GAGAGAGATGGGTGCGAGAGCGTCAGTATTAAGCGGGGGAGAATTAGATCGCGATGGGAAAAAATTCGGT
TAAGGCCAGGGGGAAAGAAAAAATATAAATTAAAACATATAGTATGGGCAAGCAGGGAGCTAGAACGATT
CGCAGTTAATCCTGGCCTGTTAGAAACATCAGAAGGCTGTAGACAAATACTGGGACAGCTACAACCATCC
CTTCAGACAGGATCAGAAGAACTTAGATCATTATATAATACAGTAGCAACCCTCTATTGTGTGCATCAAA
GGATAGAGATAAAAGACACCAAGGAAGCTTTAGACAAGATAGAGGAAGAGCAAAACAAAAGTAAGACCAC
CGCACAGCAAGCGGCCGCTGATCTTCAGACCTGGAGGAGGAGATATGAGGGACAATTGGAGAAGTGAATT
ATATAAATATAAAGTAGTAAAAATTGAACCATTAGGAGTAGCACCCACCAAGGCAAAGAGAAGAGTGGTG
CAGAGAGAAAAAAGAGCAGTGGGAATAGGAGCTTTGTTCCTTGGGTTCTTGGGAGCAGCAGGAAGCACTA
TGGGCGCAGCGTCAATGACGCTGACGGTACAGGCCAGACAATTATTGTCTGGTATAGTGCAGCAGCAGAA
CAATTTGCTGAGGGCTATTGAGGCGCAACAGCATCTGTTGCAACTCACAGTCTGGGGCATCAAGCAGCTC
CAGGCAAGAATCCTGGCTGTGGAAAGATACCTAAAGGATCAACAGCTCCTGGGGATTTGGGGTTGCTCTG
GAAAACTCATTTGCACCACTGCTGTGCCTTGGAATGCTAGTTGGAGTAATAAATCTCTGGAACAGATTTG
GAATCACACGACCTGGATGGAGTGGGACAGAGAAATTAACAATTACACAAGCTTAATACACTCCTTAATT
GAAGAATCGCAAAACCAGCAAGAAAAGAATGAACAAGAATTATTGGAATTAGATAAATGGGCAAGTTTGT
GGAATTGGTTTAACATAACAAATTGGCTGTGGTATATAAAATTATTCATAATGATAGTAGGAGGCTTGGT
AGGTTTAAGAATAGTTTTTGCTGTACTTTCTATAGTGAATAGAGTTAGGCAGGGATATTCACCATTATCG
TTTCAGACCCACCTCCCAACCCCGAGGGGACCCATGCATTGCATCTCAATTAGTCAGCAACCAGGTGTGG
AAAGTCCCCAGGCTCCCCAGCAGGCAGAAGTATGCAAAGCATGCGTCTCAATTAGTCAGCAACCATAGTC
CCGCCCCTAACTCCGCCCATCCCGCCCCTAACTCCGCCCAGTTCCGCCCATTCTCCGCCCCATGGCTGAC
TAATTTTTTTTATTTATGCAGAGGCCGAGGCCGCCTCGGCCTCTGAGCTATTCCAGAAGTAGTGAGGAGG
CTTTTTTGGAGGCCTAGGCTTTTGCAAAAAGCTTTCTAGAGGTACCACCGGAGCTTACCATGACCGAGTA
CAAGCCCACGGTGCGCCTCGCCACCCGCGACGACGTCCCCAGGGCCGTACGCACCCTCGCCGCCGCGTTC
GCCGACTACCCCGCCACGCGCCACACCGTCGATCCGGACCGCCACATCGAGCGGGTCACCGAGCTGCAAG
AACTCTTCCTCACGCGCGTCGGGCTCGACATCGGCAAGGTGTGGGTCGCGGACGACGGCGCCGCCGTGGC
GGTCTGGACCACGCCGGAGAGCGTCGAAGCGGGGGCGGTGTTCGCCGAGATCGGCCCGCGCATGGCCGAG
TTGAGCGGTTCCCGGCTGGCCGCGCAGCAACAGATGGAAGGCCTCCTGGCGCCGCACCGGCCCAAGGAGC
CCGCGTGGTTCCTGGCCACCGTCGGCGTCTCGCCCGACCACCAGGGCAAGGGTCTGGGCAGCGCCGTCGT
GCTCCCCGGAGTGGAGGCGGCCGAGCGCGCCGGGGTGCCCGCCTTCCTGGAGACCTCCGCGCCCCGCAAC
CTCCCCTTCTACGAGCGGCTCGGCTTCACCGTCACCGCCGACGTCGAGGTGCCCGAAGGACCGCGCACCT
GGTGCATGACCCGCAAGCCCGGTGCCAGTTAACGAATTCTAGATCTTGAGACAAATGGCAGTATTCATCC
ACAATTTTAAAAGAAAAGGGGGGATTGGGGGGTACAGTGCAGGGGAAAGAATAGTAGACATAATAGCAAC
AGACATACAAACTAAAGAATTACAAAAACAAATTACAAAAATTCAAAATTTTCGGGTTTATTACAGGGAC
AGCAGAGATCCACTTTGGCGCCGGCTCGAGGCCTGCAGGTGCAAAGATGGATAAAGTTTTAAACAGAGAG
GAATCTTTGCAGCTAATGGACCTTCTAGGTCTTGAAAGGAGTGGGAATTGGCTCCGGTGCCCGTCAGTGG
GCAGAGCGCACATCGCCCACAGTCCCCGAGAAGTTGGGGGGAGGGGTCGGCAATTGAACCGGTGCCTAGA
GAAGGTGGCGCGGGGTAAACTGGGAAAGTGATGTCGTGTACTGGCTCCGCCTTTTTCCCGAGGGTGGGGG
AGAACCGTATATAAGTGCAGTAGTCGCCGTGAACGTTCTTTTTCGCAACGGGTTTGCCGCCAGAACACAG
GTAAGTGCCGTGTGTGGTTCCCGCGGGCCTGGCCTCTTTACGGGTTATGGCCCTTGCGTGCCTTGAATTA
CTTCCACCTGGCTGCAGTACGTGATTCTTGATCCCGAGCTTCGGGTTGGAAGTGGGTGGGAGAGTTCGAG
GCCTTGCGCTTAAGGAGCCCCTTCGCCTCGTGCTTGAGTTGAGGCCTGGCCTGGGCGCTGGGGCCGCCGC
GTGCGAATCTGGTGGCACCTTCGCGCCTGTCTCGCTGCTTTCGATAAGTCTCTAGCCATTTAAAATTTTT
GATGACCTGCTGCGACGCTTTTTTTCTGGCAAGATAGTCTTGTAAATGCGGGCCAAGATCTGCACACTGG
TATTTCGGTTTTTGGGGCCGCGGGCGGCGACGGGGCCCGTGCGTCCCAGCGCACATGTTCGGCGAGGCGG
GGCCTGCGAGCGCGGCCACCGAGAATCGGACGGGGGTAGTCTCAAGCTGGCCGGCCTGCTCTGGTGCCTG
GCCTCGCGCCGCCGTGTATCGCCCCGCCCTGGGCGGCAAGGCTGGCCCGGTCGGCACCAGTTGCGTGAGC
GGAAAGATGGCCGCTTCCCGGCCCTGCTGCAGGGAGCTCAAAATGGAGGACGCGGCGCTCGGGAGAGCGG
GCGGGTGAGTCACCCACACAAAGGAAAAGGGCCTTTCCGTCCTCAGCCGTCGCTTCATGTGACTCCACGG
AGTACCGGGCGCCGTCCAGGCACCTCGATTAGTTCTCGAGCTTTTGGAGTACGTCGTCTTTAGGTTGGGG
GGAGGGGTTTTATGCGATGGAGTTTCCCCACACTGAGTGGGTGGAGACTGAAGTTAGGCCAGCTTGGCAC
TTGATGTAATTCTCCTTGGAATTTGCCCTTTTTGAGTTTGGATCTTGGTTCATTCTCAAGCCTCAGACAG
TGGTTCAAAGTTTTTTTCTTCCATTTCAGGTGTCGTGAGGCTAGCACCGCCACCATGAGGTTAGCAAAGC
CTAAAGCGGGTATTTCTCGGAGCTCAAGCCAAGGAAAGGCCTATGAGAACAAGCGCAAAACAGGCCGGCA
GCGGCAGAAGTGGGGCATGACTATTCGATTTGACTCAAGCTTCAGTAGACTCAGAAGAAGCTTGGATGAC
AAACCCTATAAATGTACTGAATGTGAAAAGAGTTTCAGTCAGAGTTCAACTCTTTTTCAACACCAGAAGA
TCCATACTGGAAAGAAATCCCATAAATGTGCTGATTGTGGGAAAAGTTTCTTTCAGAGTTCTAATCTCAT
TCAGCATCGACGGATCCATACGGGGGAAAAGCCCTACAAATGTGATGAGTGTGGAGAAAGCTTCAAACAG
AGCTCAAATCTCATTCAGCACCAGAGAATTCATACTGGAGAAAAACCCTATCAGTGTGATGAGTGTGGCC
GGTGTTTCAGCCAGAGCTCCCACCTTATTCAACATCAGAGAACCCACACTGGGGAGAAACCCTACCAGTG
CAGTGAATGTGGCAAATGTTTCAGTCAGAGCTCTCATCTGAGGCAGCACATGAAGGTGCATAAAGAAGAG
AAGCCTCGTAAAACCCGGGGCAAAAATATCAGGGTGAAGACTCACTTACCCTCTTGGAAAGCTGGTACAG
GAAGGAAGTCTGTGGCTGGTCTCCGTTAGTAATGAACTAGTCCGTAACTTGAAAGTATTTCGATTTCTTG
GCTTTATATATCTTGTGGAAAGGACGATACCAGCGCGAGGAAGTACCAAAGACGCGTTAAGTCGACAATC
AACCTCTGGATTACAAAATTTGTGAAAGATTGACTGGTATTCTTAACTATGTTGCTCCTTTTACGCTATG
TGGATACGCTGCTTTAATGCCTTTGTATCATGCTATTGCTTCCCGTATGGCTTTCATTTTCTCCTCCTTG
TATAAATCCTGGTTGCTGTCTCTTTATGAGGAGTTGTGGCCCGTTGTCAGGCAACGTGGCGTGGTGTGCA
CTGTGTTTGCTGACGCAACCCCCACTGGTTGGGGCATTGCCACCACCTGTCAGCTCCTTTCCGGGACTTT
CGCTTTCCCCCTCCCTATTGCCACGGCGGAACTCATCGCCGCCTGCCTTGCCCGCTGCTGGACAGGGGCT
CGGCTGTTGGGCACTGACAATTCCGTGGTGTTGTCGGGGAAATCATCGTCCTTTCCTTGGCTGCTCGCCT
GTGTTGCCACCTGGATTCTGCGCGGGACGTCCTTCTGCTACGTCCCTTCGGCCCTCAATCCAGCGGACCT
TCCTTCCCGCGGCCTGCTGCCGGCTCTGCGGCCTCTTCCGCGTCTTCGCCTTCGCCCTCAGACGAGTCGG
ATCTCCCTTTGGGCCGCCTCCCCGCGTCGACTTTAAGACCAATGACTTACAAGGCAGCTGTAGATCTTAG
CCACTTTTTAAAAGAAAAGGGGGGACTGGAAGGGCTAATTCACTCCCAACGAAGACAAGATCTGCTTTTT
GCTTGTACTGGGTCTCTCTGGTTAGACCAGATCTGAGCCTGGGAGCTCTCTGGCTAACTAGGGAACCCAC
TGCTTAAGCCTCAATAAAGCTTGCCTTGAGTGCTTCAAGTAGTGTGTGCCCGTCTGTTGTGTGACTCTGG
TAACTAGAGATCCCTCAGACCCTTTTAGTCAGTGTGGAAAATCTCTAGCAGTACGTATAGTAGTTCATGT
CATCTTATTATTCAGTATTTATAACTTGCAAAGAAATGAATATCAGAGAGTGAGAGGAACTTGTTTATTG
CAGCTTATAATGGTTACAAATAAAGCAATAGCATCACAAATTTCACAAATAAAGCATTTTTTTCACTGCA
TTCTAGTTGTGGTTTGTCCAAACTCATCAATGTATCTTATCATGTCTGGCTCTAGCTATCCCGCCCCTAA
CTCCGCCCATCCCGCCCCTAACTCCGCCCAGTTCCGCCCATTCTCCGCCCCATGGCTGACTAATTTTTTT
TATTTATGCAGAGGCCGAGGCCGCCTCGGCCTCTGAGCTATTCCAGAAGTAGTGAGGAGGCTTTTTTGGA
GGCCTAGGGACGTACCCAATTCGCCCTATAGTGAGTCGTATTACGCGCGCTCACTGGCCGTCGTTTTACA
ACGTCGTGACTGGGAAAACCCTGGCGTTACCCAACTTAATCGCCTTGCAGCACATCCCCCTTTCGCCAGC
TGGCGTAATAGCGAAGAGGCCCGCACCGATCGCCCTTCCCAACAGTTGCGCAGCCTGAATGGCGAATGGG
[124 nt withheld, positions 6371-6494]
C
[91 nt withheld, positions 6496-6586]
A
[49 nt withheld, positions 6588-6636]
CCTTTGACGTTGGAGTCCACGTTCTTT
[37 nt withheld, positions 6664-6700]
ACCCTATCTCGGTCTATTCTTTTGATTTATAAGGGATTTTGCCGATTTCGGCCTATTGGTTAAAAAATGA
GCTGATTTAACAAAAATTTAACGCGAATTTTAACAAAATATTAACGCTTACAATTTAGGTGGCACTTTTC
GGGGAAATGTGCGCGGAACCCCTATTTGTTTATTTTTCTAAATACATTCAAATATGTATCCGCTCATGAG
ACAATAACCCTGATAAATGCTTCAATAATATTGAAAAAGGAAGAGTATGAGTATTCAACATTTCCGTGTC
GCCCTTATTCCCTTTTTTGCGGCATTTTGCCTTCCTGTTTTTGCTCACCCAGAAACGCTGGTGAAAGTAA
AAGATGCTGAAGATCAGTTGGGTGCACGAGTGGGTTACATCGAACTGGATCTCAACAGCGGTAAGATCCT
TGAGAGTTTTCGCCCCGAAGAACGTTTTCCAATGATGAGCACTTTTAAAGTTCTGCTATGTGGCGCGGTA
TTATCCCGTATTGACGCCGGGCAAGAGCAACTCGGTCGCCGCATACACTATTCTCAGAATGACTTGGTTG
AGTACTCACCAGTCACAGAAAAGCATCTTACGGATGGCATGACAGTAAGAGAATTATGCAGTGCTGCCAT
AACCATGAGTGATAACACTGCGGCCAACTTACTTCTGACAACGATCGGAGGACCGAAGGAGCTAACCGCT
TTTTTGCACAACATGGGGGATCATGTAACTCGCCTTGATCGTTGGGAACCGGAGCTGAATGAAGCCATAC
CAAACGACGAGCGTGACACCACGATGCCTGTAGCAATGGCAACAACGTTGCGCAAACTATTAACTGGCGA
ACTACTTACTCTAGCTTCCCGGCAACAATTAATAGACTGGATGGAGGCGGATAAAGTTGCAGGACCACTT
CTGCGCTCGGCCCTTCCGGCTGGCTGGTTTATTGCTGATAAATCTGGAGCCGGTGAGCGTGGGTCTCGCG
GTATCATTGCAGCACTGGGGCCAGATGGTAAGCCCTCCCGTATCGTAGTTATCTACACGACGGGGAGTCA
GGCAACTATGGATGAACGAAATAGACAGATCGCTGAGATAGGTGCCTCACTGATTAAGCATTGGTAACTG
TCAGACCAAGTTTACTCATATATACTTTAGATTGATTTAAAACTTCATTTTTAATTTAAAAGGATCTAGG
TGAAGATCCTTTTTGATAATCTCATGACCAAAATCCCTTAACGTGAGTTTTCGTTCCACTGAGCGTCAGA
CCCCGTAGAAAAGATCAAAGGATCTTCTTGAGATCCTTTTTTTCTGCGCGTAATCTGCTGCTTGCAAACA
AAAAAACCACCGCTACCAGCGGTGGTTTGTTTGCCGGATCAAGAGCTACCAACTCTTTTTCCGAAGGTAA
CTGGCTTCAGCAGAGCGCAGATACCAAATACTGTTCTTCTAGTGTAGCCGTAGTTAGGCCACCACTTCAA
GAACTCTGTAGCACCGCCTACATACCTCGCTCTGCTAATCCTGTTACCAGTGGCTGCTGCCAGTGGCGAT
AAGTCGTGTCTTACCGGGTTGGACTCAAGACGATAGTTACCGGATAAGGCGCAGCGGTCGGGCTGAACGG
GGGGTTCGTGCACACAGCCCAGCTTGGAGCGAACGACCTACACCGAACTGAGATACCTACAGCGTGAGCT
ATGAGAAAGCGCCACGCTTCCCGAAGGGAGAAAGGCGGACAGGTATCCGGTAAGCGGCAGGGTCGGAACA
GGAGAGCGCACGAGGGAGCTTCCAGGGGGAAACGCCTGGTATCTTTATAGTCCTGTCGGGTTTCGCCACC
TCTGACTTGAGCGTCGATTTTTGTGATGCTCGTCAGGGGGGCGGAGCCTATGGAAAAACGCCAGCAACGC
GGCCTTTTTACGGTTCCTGGCCTTTTGCTGGCCTTTTGCTCACATGTTCTTTCCTGCGTTATCCCCTGAT
TCTGTGGATAACCGTATTACCGCCTTTGAGTGAGCTGATACCGCTCGCCGCAGCCGAACGACCGAGCGCA
GCGAGTCAGTGAGCGAGGAAGCGGAAGAGCGCCCAATACGCAAACCGCCTCTCCCCGCGCGTTGGCCGAT
TCATTAATGCAGCTGGCACGACAGGTTTCCCGACTGGAAAGCGGGCAGTGAGCGCAACGCAATTAATGTG
AGTTAGCTCACTCATTAGGCACCCCAGGCTTTACACTTTATGCTTCCGGCTCGTATGTTGTGTGGAATTG
TGAGCGGATAACAATTTCACACAGGAAACAGCTATGACCATGATTACGCCAAGCGCGCAATTAACCCTCA
CTAAAGGGAACAAAAGCTGGAGCTGCAAGC
