>Addgene plasmid #142847 | TFORF1767 | depositor partial sequence | sequence record 280679 | Insert
ACCGCCACCATGAGGTTAGCAAAGCCTAAAGCGGGTATTTCTCGGAGCTCAAGCCAAGGAAAGGCCTATG
AGAACAAGCGCAAAACAGGCCGGCAGCGGCAGAAGTGGGGCATGACTATTCGATTTGACTCAAGCTTCAG
TAGACTCAGAAGAAGCTTGGATGACAAACCCTATAAATGTACTGAATGTGAAAAGAGTTTCAGTCAGAGT
TCAACTCTTTTTCAACACCAGAAGATCCATACTGGAAAGAAATCCCATAAATGTGCTGATTGTGGGAAAA
GTTTCTTTCAGAGTTCTAATCTCATTCAGCATCGACGGATCCATACGGGGGAAAAGCCCTACAAATGTGA
TGAGTGTGGAGAAAGCTTCAAACAGAGCTCAAATCTCATTCAGCACCAGAGAATTCATACTGGAGAAAAA
CCCTATCAGTGTGATGAGTGTGGCCGGTGTTTCAGCCAGAGCTCCCACCTTATTCAACATCAGAGAACCC
ACACTGGGGAGAAACCCTACCAGTGCAGTGAATGTGGCAAATGTTTCAGTCAGAGCTCTCATCTGAGGCA
GCACATGAAGGTGCATAAAGAAGAGAAGCCTCGTAAAACCCGGGGCAAAAATATCAGGGTGAAGACTCAC
TTACCCTCTTGGAAAGCTGGTACAGGAAGGAAGTCTGTGGCTGGTCTCCGTTAGTAATGAACTAGTCCGT
AACTTGAAAGTATTTCGATTTCTTGGCTTTATATATCTTGTGGAAAGGACGATACCAGCGCGAGGAAGTA
CCAAAG
