>Addgene plasmid #142847 | TFORF1767 | depositor partial sequence | sequence record 280680 | Barcode
TACCAGCGCGAGGAAGTACCAAAG
